Addgene plasmid #236425: pET-30a-NSP14-MERS-CoV
Purpose: bacterial protein expression of NSP14
Depositing lab: Michele Pagano. Depositing organization: NYU Grossman School of Medicine. Publication: The NSP14/NSP10 RNA repair complex as a Pan-coronavirus therapeutic target. Rona G, Zeke A, Miwatani-Minter B, de Vries M, Kaur R, Schinlever A, Garcia SF, Goldberg HV, Wang H, Hinds TR, Bailly F, Zheng N, Cotelle P, Desmaele D, Landau NR, Dittmann M, Pagano M. Cell Death Differ. 2022 Feb;29(2):285-292. doi: 10.1038/s41418-021-00900-1. Epub 2021 Dec 3. PubMed 34862481.
Backbone
  Vector backbone: pET-30a
  Vector type: Bacterial Expression
Growth in bacteria
  Bacterial resistance: Kanamycin, 50 μg/mL
  Growth temperature: 37°C
  Growth strain: DH5alpha
  Copy number: Low Copy
Gene/Insert
  Gene/Insert name: NSP14
  Species: MERS-CoV
  Entrez Gene: orf1ab (a.k.a. G128_gp01)
  Tag / fusion protein: 6xHis (C terminal on insert)
  Cloning method: Restriction Enzyme; 5′ cloning site Unknown (unknown if destroyed)
Terms and licenses: Academic/Nonprofit Terms; Industry Terms: Not Available to Industry
How to cite: pET-30a-NSP14-MERS-CoV was a gift from Michele Pagano (Addgene plasmid # 236425 ; http://n2t.net/addgene:236425 ; RRID:Addgene_236425)
