[The description below was written by a language model from this plasmid's Addgene catalogue record and pLannotate feature annotations shown in this document.]
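Description:
pET-30a-NSP14-MERS-CoV is a bacterial expression plasmid of about 6.9 kb, built on the pET-30a backbone to produce the NSP14 protein of Middle East respiratory syndrome coronavirus in E. coli. It replicates from a pBR322-type ColE1 origin accompanied by the bom region and the rop gene, which keeps copy number low, in line with the catalogue's low-copy designation. Selection is by kanamycin through an aminoglycoside phosphotransferase gene. An f1 phage origin is also present. The short tetracycline-resistance fragments and the partial AmpR promoter picked up by automated annotation are backbone remnants rather than functional markers.

The expression cassette follows the standard pET design. A T7 promoter is immediately followed by a lac operator and the strong ribosome binding site from T7 gene 10, then the coding region and a T7 terminator. The plasmid-borne lacI gene supplies repressor, so transcription stays low until IPTG is added in a host that provides T7 RNA polymerase. The insert is annotated as a roughly 1.6 kb fragment matching the MERS-CoV replicase polyprotein 1ab, consistent with the NSP14 segment of orf1ab. The functional text attached to that hit describes another cleavage product of the same polyprotein and should not be read as the insert's identity. A short histidine-tag match lies downstream of the insert, corresponding to the C-terminal 6xHis tag listed in the catalogue and allowing purification by metal-affinity chromatography. The cloning sites used are not recorded. The stated purpose is recombinant production of NSP14, and the associated publication concerns the NSP14/NSP10 complex as a pan-coronavirus therapeutic target.
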