Features (pLannotate 1.2.2; 19 found; start..end, strand, type, name):
   1033..1110    -  promoter       lacI promoter: lacI
   1118..1397    -  CDS            TcR (fragment): tetracycline efflux protein; tet; confers resistance to tetracycline
   1423..1441    +  promoter       T7 promoter: promoter for bacteriophage T7 RNA polymerase
   1442..1466    +  protein_bind   lac operator: The lac repressor binds to the lac operator to inhibit transcription in E. coli. This inhibition can be relieved by adding lactose or isopropyl-β-D-thiogalactopyranoside (IPTG). lac repressor encoded by lacI
   1481..1503    +  RBS            RBS: efficient ribosome binding site from bacteriophage T7 gene 10 (Olins and Rangwala, 1989)
   1514..3088    +  CDS            rep (fragment): R1AB_MERS1 - Experimental evidence at protein level: Swiss-Prot protein existence level 1. [2'-O-methyltransferase]: Methyltransferase that mediates mRNA cap 2'-O-ribose methylation to the 5'-cap structure of viral mRNAs. N7-methyl guanosine cap is a prerequisite for binding of nsp16. Therefore plays an essential role in viral mRNAs cap methylation which is essential to evade immune system. From Middle East respiratory syndrome-related coronavirus (isolate United Kingdom/H123990006/2012) (MERS-CoV) (Betacoronavirus England 1).
   3155..3172    +  CDS            9xHis (fragment): 9xHis affinity tag
   3182..3231    +  CDS            SET1 (fragment): solubility-enhancement tag derived from T7 phage gene 10B
   3239..3286    +  terminator     T7 terminator: transcription terminator for bacteriophage T7 RNA polymerase
   3323..3778    +  rep_origin     f1 ori (sequence partly withheld): f1 bacteriophage origin of replication; arrow indicates direction of (+) strand synthesis
   3805..3862    +  promoter       AmpR promoter (fragment): bla
   3871..4686    -  CDS            KanR: aminoglycoside phosphotransferase; aph(3')-Ia; confers resistance to kanamycin in bacteria or G418 (Geneticin®) in eukaryotes
   4808..5396    +  rep_origin     ori: high-copy-number ColE1/pMB1/pBR322/pUC origin of replication
   5582..5724    -  misc_feature   bom: basis of mobility region from pBR322
   5826..6017    -  CDS            rop: Rop protein, which maintains plasmids at low copy number; rop
   6034..6414    +  CDS            YPB1_ECOLX: Protein predicted: Swiss-Prot protein existence level 4. From Escherichia coli.
   6486..6777    -  CDS            TcR (fragment): tetracycline efflux protein; tet; confers resistance to tetracycline
   6792..6813    -  protein_bind   CAP binding site: CAP binding activates transcription in the presence of cAMP. E. coli catabolite activator protein
   6826..1032    -  CDS            lacI (across the origin): lac repressor; lacI; The lac repressor binds to the lac operator to inhibit transcription in E. coli. This inhibition can be relieved by adding lactose or isopropyl-β-D-thiogalactopyranoside (IPTG).
>Addgene plasmid #236425 | pET-30a-NSP14-MERS-CoV | addgene full sequence | sequence record 473702 | Addgene NGS Result
ATCGGCCAACGCGCGGGGAGAGGCGGTTTGCGTATTGGGCGCCAGGGTGGTTTTTCTTTTCACCAGTGAG
ACGGGCAACAGCTGATTGCCCTTCACCGCCTGGCCCTGAGAGAGTTGCAGCAAGCGGTCCACGCTGGTTT
GCCCCAGCAGGCGAAAATCCTGTTTGATGGTGGTTAACGGCGGGATATAACATGAGCTGTCTTCGGTATC
GTCGTATCCCACTACCGAGATGTCCGCACCAACGCGCAGCCCGGACTCGGTAATGGCGCGCATTGCGCCC
AGCGCCATCTGATCGTTGGCAACCAGCATCGCAGTGGGAACGATGCCCTCATTCAGCATTTGCATGGTTT
GTTGAAAACCGGACATGGCACTCCAGTCGCCTTCCCGTTCCGCTATCGGCTGAATTTGATTGCGAGTGAG
ATATTTATGCCAGCCAGCCAGACGCAGACGCGCCGAGACAGAACTTAATGGGCCCGCTAACAGCGCGATT
TGCTGGTGACCCAATGCGACCAGATGCTCCACGCCCAGTCGCGTACCGTCTTCATGGGAGAAAATAATAC
TGTTGATGGGTGTCTGGTCAGAGACATCAAGAAATAACGCCGGAACATTAGTGCAGGCAGCTTCCACAGC
AATGGCATCCTGGTCATCCAGCGGATAGTTAATGATCAGCCCACTGACGCGTTGCGCGAGAAGATTGTGC
ACCGCCGCTTTACAGGCTTCGACGCCGCTTCGTTCTACCATCGACACCACCACGCTGGCACCCAGTTGAT
CGGCGCGAGATTTAATCGCCGCGACAATTTGCGACGGCGCGTGCAGGGCCAGACTGGAGGTGGCAACGCC
AATCAGCAACGACTGTTTGCCCGCCAGTTGTTGTGCCACGCGGTTGGGAATGTAATTCAGCTCCGCCATC
GCCGCTTCCACTTTTTCCCGCGTTTTCGCAGAAACGTGGCTGGCCTGGTTCACCACGCGGGAAACGGTCT
GATAAGAGACACCGGCATACTCTGCGACATCGTATAACGTTACTGGTTTCACATTCACCACCCTGAATTG
ACTCTCTTCCGGGCGCTATCATGCCATACCGCGAAAGGTTTTGCGCCATTCGATGGTGTCCGGGATCTCG
ACGCTCTCCCTTATGCGACTCCTGCATTAGGAAGCAGCCCAGTAGTAGGTTGAGGCCGTTGAGCACCGCC
GCCGCAAGGAATGGTGCATGCAAGGAGATGGCGCCCAACAGTCCCCCGGCCACGGGGCCTGCCACCATAC
CCACGCCGAAACAAGCGCTCATGAGCCCGAAGTGGCGAGCCCGATCTTCCCCATCGGTGATGTCGGCGAT
ATAGGCGCCAGCAACCGCACCTGTGGCGCCGGTGATGCCGGCCACGATGCGTCCGGCGTAGAGGATCGAG
ATCGATCTCGATCCCGCGAAATTAATACGACTCACTATAGGGGAATTGTGAGCGGATAACAATTCCCCTC
TAGAAATAATTTTGTTTAACTTTAAGAAGGAGATATACATATGTCACAAATAGTAACAGGACTATTTAAA
GATTGTAGCCGTGAGACCAGCGGCTTGTCCCCGGCGTACGCACCGACCTATGTGAGCGTTGATGATAAAT
ACAAGACCTCTGATGAACTTTGCGTGAACTTGAATTTACCGGCTAATGTCCCGTACAGTCGTGTTATTAG
CCGCATGGGCTTCAAATTAGACGCTACGGTTCCGGGCTACCCGAAACTATTCATCACCCGGGAGGAAGCG
GTTCGTCAGGTTCGTAGCTGGATCGGTTTCGATGTGGAAGGTGCCCACGCCTCGCGCAACGCCTGCGGTA
CAAATGTTCCGCTGCAGCTGGGTTTCAGCACCGGTGTTAATTTTGTTGTCCAACCAGTGGGCGTGGTCGA
CACCGAGTGGGGTAACATGCTGACGGGTATCGCCGCTCGCCCACCCCCGGGTGAACAGTTTAAGCACCTG
GTTCCGCTGATGCATAAAGGTGCGGCGTGGCCTATTGTGCGCCGTCGTATTGTACAAATGTTGTCGGACA
CGCTGGATAAGTTGTCCGACTACTGTACCTTCGTGTGCTGGGCACACGGCTTCGAGCTGACCTCTGCGTC
CTACTTCTGCAAAATCGGCAAAGAGCAGAAATGTTGCATGTGTAACCGTCGCGCTGCTGCGTACAGCAGC
CCGCTGCAAAGCTATGCGTGCTGGACCCACTCTTGCGGTTACGATTATGTCTATAACCCGTTTTTTGTCG
ACGTTCAACAGTGGGGTTACGTAGGCAACCTGGCGACTAACCACGATCGTTATTGCAGCGTGCACCAGGG
TGCGCACGTGGCCTCAAATGATGCGATCATGACCCGTTGCCTGGCGATTCATAGCTGCTTTATCGAGCGC
GTGGACTGGGATATCGAATACCCGTATATCAGCCATGAAAAAAAACTGAACAGCTGCTGCCGTATTGTCG
AACGCAATGTGGTACGTGCAGCGCTGCTGGCGGGTAGCTTTGACAAGGTCTACGATATCGGTAACCCGAA
GGGCATCCCGATTGTTGACGATCCGGTTGTGGACTGGCATTATTTTGACGCCCAGCCGTTGACCCGCAAA
GTGCAACAACTGTTCTACACTGAGGATATGGCAAGCCGTTTTGCGGATGGTCTCTGCCTGTTCTGGAATT
GTAACGTTCCGAAGTACCCAAATAACGCAATTGTTTGCCGTTTTGACACTCGCGTTCACAGCGAATTCAA
CCTGCCGGGGTGCGACGGCGGTTCGCTGTATGTGAATAAGCATGCGTTTCATACCCCGGCGTACGACGTG
TCTGCGTTTCGTGATCTGAAGCCGCTCCCGTTTTTCTATTACTCCACGACCCCGTGTGAAGTTCATGGTA
ACGGTTCTATGATTGAGGACATCGACTACGTGCCGCTTAAGAGCGCGGTTTGCATTACCGCATGCAACTT
AGGAGGCGCGGTGTGTCGTAAGCACGCAACCGAGTATCGTGAGTATATGGAAGCGTACAACTTGGTTTCC
GCTTCCGGCTTCCGCCTGTGGTGTTACAAGACGTTCGACATCTATAACCTGTGGTCCACCTTCACCAAAG
TTCAGGGCGGCGGCTCGGGTGGCGGCAGCCATCACCACCATCACCACTAATGAAAGCTTGCGGCCGCACT
CGAGCACCACCACCACCACCACTGAGATCCGGCTGCTAACAAAGCCCGAAAGGAAGCTGAGTTGGCTGCT
GCCACCGCTGAGCAATAACTAGCATAACCCCTTGGGGCCTCTAAACGGGTCTTGAGGGGTTTTTTGCTGA
AAGGAGGAACTATATCCGGATTGGCGAATGGG
[124 nt withheld, positions 3323-3446]
C
[91 nt withheld, positions 3448-3538]
A
[49 nt withheld, positions 3540-3588]
CCTTTGACGTTGGAGTCCACGTTCTTT
[37 nt withheld, positions 3616-3652]
ACCCTATCTCGGTCTATTCTTTTGATTTATAAGGGATTTTGCCGATTTCGGCCTATTGGTTAAAAAATGA
GCTGATTTAACAAAAATTTAACGCGAATTTTAACAAAATATTAACGTTTACAATTTCAGGTGGCACTTTT
CGGGGAAATGTGCGCGGAACCCCTATTTGTTTATTTTTCTAAATACATTCAAATATGTATCCGCTCATGA
ATTAATTCTTAGAAAAACTCATCGAGCATCAAATGAAACTGCAATTTATTCATATCAGGATTATCAATAC
CATATTTTTGAAAAAGCCGTTTCTGTAATGAAGGAGAAAACTCACCGAGGCAGTTCCATAGGATGGCAAG
ATCCTGGTATCGGTCTGCGATTCCGACTCGTCCAACATCAATACAACCTATTAATTTCCCCTCGTCAAAA
ATAAGGTTATCAAGTGAGAAATCACCATGAGTGACGACTGAATCCGGTGAGAATGGCAAAAGTTTATGCA
TTTCTTTCCAGACTTGTTCAACAGGCCAGCCATTACGCTCGTCATCAAAATCACTCGCATCAACCAAACC
GTTATTCATTCGTGATTGCGCCTGAGCGAGACGAAATACGCGATCGCTGTTAAAAGGACAATTACAAACA
GGAATCGAATGCAACCGGCGCAGGAACACTGCCAGCGCATCAACAATATTTTCACCTGAATCAGGATATT
CTTCTAATACCTGGAATGCTGTTTTCCCGGGGATCGCAGTGGTGAGTAACCATGCATCATCAGGAGTACG
GATAAAATGCTTGATGGTCGGAAGAGGCATAAATTCCGTCAGCCAGTTTAGTCTGACCATCTCATCTGTA
ACATCATTGGCAACGCTACCTTTGCCATGTTTCAGAAACAACTCTGGCGCATCGGGCTTCCCATACAATC
GATAGATTGTCGCACCTGATTGCCCGACATTATCGCGAGCCCATTTATACCCATATAAATCAGCATCCAT
GTTGGAATTTAATCGCGGCCTAGAGCAAGACGTTTCCCGTTGAATATGGCTCATAACACCCCTTGTATTA
CTGTTTATGTAAGCAGACAGTTTTATTGTTCATGACCAAAATCCCTTAACGTGAGTTTTCGTTCCACTGA
GCGTCAGACCCCGTAGAAAAGATCAAAGGATCTTCTTGAGATCCTTTTTTTCTGCGCGTAATCTGCTGCT
TGCAAACAAAAAAACCACCGCTACCAGCGGTGGTTTGTTTGCCGGATCAAGAGCTACCAACTCTTTTTCC
GAAGGTAACTGGCTTCAGCAGAGCGCAGATACCAAATACTGTCCTTCTAGTGTAGCCGTAGTTAGGCCAC
CACTTCAAGAACTCTGTAGCACCGCCTACATACCTCGCTCTGCTAATCCTGTTACCAGTGGCTGCTGCCA
GTGGCGATAAGTCGTGTCTTACCGGGTTGGACTCAAGACGATAGTTACCGGATAAGGCGCAGCGGTCGGG
CTGAACGGGGGGTTCGTGCACACAGCCCAGCTTGGAGCGAACGACCTACACCGAACTGAGATACCTACAG
CGTGAGCTATGAGAAAGCGCCACGCTTCCCGAAGGGAGAAAGGCGGACAGGTATCCGGTAAGCGGCAGGG
TCGGAACAGGAGAGCGCACGAGGGAGCTTCCAGGGGGAAACGCCTGGTATCTTTATAGTCCTGTCGGGTT
TCGCCACCTCTGACTTGAGCGTCGATTTTTGTGATGCTCGTCAGGGGGGCGGAGCCTATGGAAAAACGCC
AGCAACGCGGCCTTTTTACGGTTCCTGGCCTTTTGCTGGCCTTTTGCTCACATGTTCTTTCCTGCGTTAT
CCCCTGATTCTGTGGATAACCGTATTACCGCCTTTGAGTGAGCTGATACCGCTCGCCGCAGCCGAACGAC
CGAGCGCAGCGAGTCAGTGAGCGAGGAAGCGGAAGAGCGCCTGATGCGGTATTTTCTCCTTACGCATCTG
TGCGGTATTTCACACCGCATATATGGTGCACTCTCAGTACAATCTGCTCTGATGCCGCATAGTTAAGCCA
GTATACACTCCGCTATCGCTACGTGACTGGGTCATGGCTGCGCCCCGACACCCGCCAACACCCGCTGACG
CGCCCTGACGGGCTTGTCTGCTCCCGGCATCCGCTTACAGACAAGCTGTGACCGTCTCCGGGAGCTGCAT
GTGTCAGAGGTTTTCACCGTCATCACCGAAACGCGCGAGGCAGCTGCGGTAAAGCTCATCAGCGTGGTCG
TGAAGCGATTCACAGATGTCTGCCTGTTCATCCGCGTCCAGCTCGTTGAGTTTCTCCAGAAGCGTTAATG
TCTGGCTTCTGATAAAGCGGGCCATGTTAAGGGCGGTTTTTTCCTGTTTGGTCACTGATGCCTCCGTGTA
AGGGGGATTTCTGTTCATGGGGGTAATGATACCGATGAAACGAGAGAGGATGCTCACGATACGGGTTACT
GATGATGAACATGCCCGGTTACTGGAACGTTGTGAGGGTAAACAACTGGCGGTATGGATGCGGCGGGACC
AGAGAAAAATCACTCAGGGTCAATGCCAGCGCTTCGTTAATACAGATGTAGGTGTTCCACAGGGTAGCCA
GCAGCATCCTGCGATGCAGATCCGGAACATAATGGTGCAGGGCGCTGACTTCCGCGTTTCCAGACTTTAC
GAAACACGGAAACCGAAGACCATTCATGTTGTTGCTCAGGTCGCAGACGTTTTGCAGCAGCAGTCGCTTC
ACGTTCGCTCGCGTATCGGTGATTCATTCTGCTAACCAGTAAGGCAACCCCGCCAGCCTAGCCGGGTCCT
CAACGACAGGAGCACGATCATGCGCACCCGTGGGGCCGCCATGCCGGCGATAATGGCCTGCTTCTCGCCG
AAACGTTTGGTGGCGGGACCAGTGACGAAGGCTTGAGCGAGGGCGTGCAAGATTCCGAATACCGCAAGCG
ACAGGCCGATCATCGTCGCGCTCCAGCGAAAGCGGTCCTCGCCGAAAATGACCCAGAGCGCTGCCGGCAC
CTGTCCTACGAGTTGCATGATAAAGAAGACAGTCATAAGTGCGGCGACGATAGTCATGCCCCGCGCCCAC
CGGAAGGAGCTGACTGGGTTGAAGGCTCTCAAGGGCATCGGTCGAGATCCCGGTGCCTAATGAGTGAGCT
AACTTACATTAATTGCGTTGCGCTCACTGCCCGCTTTCCAGTCGGGAAACCTGTCGTGCCAGCTGCATTA
ATGA
